Addgene plasmid #112234: HIVGKO
Purpose: HIVGKO contains a codon-switched eGFP under the control of the HIV-1 specific promoter, and mKO2 under the control of the constitutive promoter EF1a
Depositing lab: Eric Verdin. Depositing organization: J. David Gladstone Institutes. Publication: Distinct chromatin functional states correlate with HIV latency reactivation in infected primary CD4(+) T cells. Battivelli E, Dahabieh MS, Abdel-Mohsen M, Svensson JP, Tojal Da Silva I, Cohn LB, Gramatica A, Deeks S, Greene WC, Pillai SK, Verdin E. Elife. 2018 May 1;7. pii: 34655. doi: 10.7554/eLife.34655. 34655 PubMed 29714165.
Backbone
  Vector backbone: pLAI (Peden et al., 1991).
  Total vector size (bp): 14000
  Vector type: Lentiviral
Growth in bacteria
  Bacterial resistance: Ampicillin, 100 μg/mL
  Growth temperature: 30°C
  Growth strain: NEB Stable
  Copy number: High Copy
Gene/Insert
  Gene/Insert name: csGFP-EF1a-mKO2
  Insert size (bp): 2000
Terms and licenses: Academic/Nonprofit Terms; Industry Terms: Not Available to Industry
Depositor comments: Please note that there are some discrepancies between Addgene's quality control sequence and the depositor's sequence. The depositor noted that these discrepancies do NOT affect plasmid function.
How to cite: HIVGKO was a gift from Eric Verdin (Addgene plasmid # 112234 ; http://n2t.net/addgene:112234 ; RRID:Addgene_112234)
