[The description below was written by a language model from this plasmid's Addgene catalogue record and pLannotate feature annotations shown in this document.]
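Description:
HIVGKO is a dual-fluorescent HIV-1 reporter provirus built on the pLAI molecular clone and catalogued as a lentiviral vector of about 14 kb (the two sequenced records are roughly 13.6 kb). It is maintained in bacteria through a high-copy ColE1/pUC-type origin and an ampicillin resistance gene (bla with its own promoter). Unlike a minimal transfer vector, it carries a largely intact viral genome. Two full-length HIV-1 LTRs flank the Ψ packaging signal, gag, pol, vif, tat, vpu, rev sequences and the Rev response element. Env is annotated only as a fragment, and the record does not say whether it is functional or how particles are meant to be pseudotyped.

The roughly 2 kb csGFP-EF1a-mKO2 insert lies between the rev region and the 3' LTR, in the nef region, of which only a short fragment is annotated. The codon-switched eGFP sits downstream of the viral genes and is expressed from the HIV-1 LTR promoter, so green fluorescence reports active, Tat-driven viral transcription. Immediately after it, an EF-1α core promoter followed by an HTLV-1 LTR-derived segment (a common composite promoter arrangement) drives the orange fluorescent protein mKO2 constitutively, independently of LTR activity. Infected cells with a silent LTR should therefore be orange only, while productively infected cells also express GFP.

This lets latently and productively infected cells be distinguished and sorted. The associated study applied it to HIV latency and reactivation in primary CD4+ T cells. The depositor notes some discrepancies between the quality-control and depositor sequences that reportedly do not affect function.
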