Features (pLannotate 1.2.2; 21 found; start..end, strand, type, name):
    901..1134    +  misc_feature   RRE: The Rev response element (RRE) of HIV-1 allows for Rev-dependent mRNA export from the nucleus to the cytoplasm.
   1511..1785    +  CDS            Rev (fragment): human immunodeficiency virus 1 (HIV-1) Rev protein; rev; enhances nuclear export of unspliced and incompletely spliced viral mRNAs
   1930..2646    +  CDS            EGFP: EGFP is a basic (constitutively fluorescent) green fluorescent protein published in 1996, derived from Aequorea victoria. It is reported to be a rapidly-maturing weak dimer with moderate acid sensitivity.
   2717..2928    +  promoter       EF-1α core promoter: core promoter for human elongation factor EF-1α
   2941..3209    +  LTR            5' LTR (truncated): truncated 5' long terminal repeat (LTR) from human T-cell leukemia virus (HTLV) type 1
   3253..3903    +  CDS            mKO2: mKO2 is a basic (constitutively fluorescent) orange fluorescent protein published in 2008, derived from Verrillofungia concinna. It has moderate acid sensitivity.
   3874..4101    +  CDS            nef (fragment): NEF_HV1Z2 - Experimental evidence at protein level: Swiss-Prot protein existence level 1. Extracellular Nef protein targets CD4(+) T-lymphocytes for apoptosis by interacting with CXCR4 surface receptors. From Human immunodeficiency virus type 1 group M subtype D (isolate Z2/CDC-Z34) (HIV-1).
   4103..4736    +  LTR            3' LTR: 3' long terminal repeat (LTR) from HIV-1
   4874..4978    +  promoter       AmpR promoter: bla
   4979..5839    +  CDS            AmpR: β-lactamase; bla; confers resistance to ampicillin, carbenicillin, and related antibiotics
   6010..6598    +  rep_origin     ori: high-copy-number ColE1/pMB1/pBR322/pUC origin of replication
   6678..6695    +  misc_feature   MCS (fragment): pBluescript multiple cloning site
   6705..6724    +  misc_feature   cPPT/CTS (fragment): central polypurine tract and central termination sequence of HIV-1
   6726..7359    +  LTR            3' LTR: 3' long terminal repeat (LTR) from HIV-1
   7406..7531    +  misc_feature   HIV-1 Ψ: packaging signal of human immunodeficiency virus type 1
   7515..8891    +  CDS            HIV-1 gag (fragment) (sequence partly withheld): gag protein from human immunodeficiency virus 1; gag
   8892..11856   +  CDS            HIV-1 pol (fragment) (sequence partly withheld): pol protein from human immunodeficiency virus 1; pol
  11802..12377   +  CDS            vif: VIF_HV1BR - Experimental evidence at protein level: Swiss-Prot protein existence level 1. Counteracts the innate antiviral activity of host APOBEC3F and APOBEC3G. Forms a complex with host APOBEC3F and APOBEC3G thus preventing the entry of these lethally hypermutating enzymes into progeny virions. Recruits an active E3 ubiquitin ligase complex composed of elongin BC, CUL5, and RBX2 to induce polyubiquitination of APOBEC3G and APOBEC3F. In turn, they are directed to the 26S proteasome for degradation. Vif interaction with APOBEC3G also blocks its cytidine deaminase activity in a proteasome-inde
  12591..12806   +  CDS            tat (fragment): TAT_HV1BR - Experimental evidence at protein level: Swiss-Prot protein existence level 1. Extracellular circulating Tat can be endocytosed by surrounding uninfected cells via the binding to several surface receptors such as CD26, CXCR4, heparan sulfate proteoglycans (HSPG) or LDLR. Neurons are rarely infected, but they internalize Tat via their LDLR. Through its interaction with nuclear HATs, Tat is potentially able to control the acetylation-dependent cellular gene expression. Modulates the expression of many cellular genes involved in cell survival, proliferation or in coding for cytokines o
  12822..13064   +  CDS            vpu: VPU_HV1BR - Experimental evidence at protein level: Swiss-Prot protein existence level 1. Enhances virion budding by targeting host CD4 and Tetherin/BST2 to proteasome degradation. Degradation of CD4 prevents any unwanted premature interactions between viral Env and its host receptor CD4 in the endoplasmic reticulum. Degradation of antiretroviral protein Tetherin/BST2 is important for virion budding, as BST2 tethers new viral particles to the host cell membrane. Mechanistically, Vpu bridges either CD4 or BST2 to BTRC, a substrate recognition subunit of the Skp1/Cullin/F-box protein E3 ubiquiti
  13107..631     +  CDS            env (fragment) (across the origin): ENV_HV1N5 - Experimental evidence at protein level: Swiss-Prot protein existence level 1. From Human immunodeficiency virus type 1 group M subtype B (isolate NY5) (HIV-1).
>Addgene plasmid #112234 | HIVGKO | addgene full sequence | sequence record 448184 | Addgene NGS Result
ACATTATTGTGCCCCGGCTGGTTTTGCGATTCTAAAATGTAATAATAAGACGTTCAATGGAACAGGACCA
TGTACAAATGTCAGCACAGTACAATGTACACATGGAATTAGGCCAGTAGTATCAACTCAACTGCTGTTGA
ATGGCAGTCTAGCAGAAGAAGAGGTAGTAATTAGATCTGCCAATTTCACAGACAATGCTAAAACCATAAT
AGTACAGCTGAACCAATCTGTAGAAATTAATTGTACAAGACCCAACAACAATACAAGAAAAAGTATCCGT
ATCCAGAGGGGACCAGGGAGAGCATTTGTTACAATAGGAAAAATAGGAAATATGAGACAAGCACATTGTA
ACATTAGTAGAGCAAAATGGAATGCCACTTTAAAACAGATAGCTAGCAAATTAAGAGAACAATTTGGAAA
TAATAAAACAATAATCTTTAAGCAATCCTCAGGAGGGGACCCAGAAATTGTAACGCACAGTTTTAATTGT
GGAGGGGAATTTTTCTACTGTAATTCAACACAACTGTTTAATAGTACTTGGTTTAATAGTACTTGGAGTA
CTGAAGGGTCAAATAACACTGAAGGAAGTGACACAATCACACTCCCATGCAGAATAAAACAATTTATAAA
CATGTGGCAGGAAGTAGGAAAAGCAATGTATGCCCCTCCCATCAGCGGACAAATTAGATGTTCATCAAAT
ATTACAGGGCTGCTATTAACAAGAGATGGTGGTAATAACAACAATGGGTCCGAGATCTTCAGACCTGGAG
GAGGAGATATGAGGGACAATTGGAGAAGTGAATTATATAAATATAAAGTAGTAAAAATTGAACCATTAGG
AGTAGCACCCACCAAGGCAAAGAGAAGAGTGGTGCAGAGAGAAAAAAGAGCAGTGGGAATAGGAGCTTTG
TTCCTTGGGTTCTTGGGAGCAGCAGGAAGCACTATGGGCGCAGCGTCAATGACGCTGACGGTACAGGCCA
GACAATTATTGTCTGGTATAGTGCAGCAGCAGAACAATTTGCTGAGGGCTATTGAGGCGCAACAGCATCT
GTTGCAACTCACAGTCTGGGGCATCAAGCAGCTCCAGGCAAGAATCCTGGCTGTGGAAAGATACCTAAAG
GATCAACAGCTCCTGGGGATTTGGGGTTGCTCTGGAAAACTCATTTGCACCACTGCTGTGCCTTGGAATG
CTAGTTGGAGTAATAAATCTCTGGAACAGATTTGGAATAACATGACCTGGATGGAGTGGGACAGAGAAAT
TAACAATTACACAAGCTTAATACATTCCTTAATTGAAGAATCGCAAAACCAGCAAGAAAAGAATGAACAA
GAATTATTGGAATTAGATAAATGGGCAAGTTTGTGGAATTGGTTTAACATAACAAATTGGCTGTGGTATA
TAAAAATATTCATAATGATAGTAGGAGGCTTGGTAGGTTTAAGAATAGTTTTTGCTGTACTTTCTATAGT
GAATAGAGTTAGGCAGGGATATTCACCATTATCGTTTCAGACCCACCTCCCAACCCCGAGGGGACCCGAC
AGGCCCGAAGGAATAGAAGAAGAAGGTGGAGAGAGAGACAGAGACAGATCCATTCGATTAGTGAACGGAT
CCTTGGCACTTATCTGGGACGATCTGCGGAGCCTGTGCCTCTTCAGCTACCACCGCTTGAGAGACTTACT
CTTGATTGTAACGAGGATTGTGGAACTTCTGGGACGCAGGGGGTGGGAAGCCCTCAAATATTGGTGGAAT
CTCCTACAATATTGGAGTCAGGAGCTAAAGAATAGTGCTGTTAGCTTGCTCAATGCCACAGCCATAGCAG
TAGCTGAGGGGACAGATAGGGTTATAGAAGTAGTACAAGGAGCTTGTAGAGCTATTCGCCACATACCTAG
AAGAATAAGACAGGGCTTGGAAAGGATTTTGCTATAAGCATGGTCTCCAAAGGGGAAGAGCTGTTCACCG
GCGTGGTGCCCATCCTGGTCGAGCTGGATGGGGATGTGAATGGGCATAAATTTAGCGTGTCCGGGGAAGG
GGAAGGGGATGCCACCTACGGCAAGCTGACCCTGAAGTTCATCTGCACCACCGGCAAGCTCCCTGTCCCT
TGGCCCACCCTCGTGACCACCCTGACTTATGGCGTGCAGTGCTTCAGCCGCTACCCTGACCATATGAAAC
AGCACGATTTCTTCAAGTCCGCCATGCCTGAGGGGTATGTGCAGGAACGGACTATCTTTTTCAAAGACGA
TGGGAATTATAAGACCCGGGCCGAAGTCAAGTTCGAGGGCGACACACTCGTGAACCGCATCGAACTCAAA
GGGATTGATTTTAAGGAGGATGGGAATATTCTGGGGCACAAACTGGAGTACAACTACAACAGCCACAACG
TCTATATCATGGCCGACAAGCAGAAGAACGGCATTAAAGTGAACTTCAAGATCCGCCACAACATCGAAGA
TGGCAGCGTCCAGCTCGCCGATCATTATCAACAGAACACCCCCATCGGCGACGGGCCTGTCCTCCTCCCT
GATAACCACTACCTGAGCACCCAGTCCGCCCTGAGCAAAGACCCTAATGAAAAGCGCGATCACATGGTCC
TGCTGGAGTTCGTGACAGCTGCTGGCATCACTCTGGGGATGGATGAACTCTATAAATAAAGCGACCCTCG
AGTACTAGGATCGATTAGGCGGCCGCGGATCTGCGATCGCTCCGGTGCCCGTCAGTGGGCAGAGCGCACA
TCGCCCACAGTCCCCGAGAAGTTGGGGGGAGGGGTCGGCAATTGAACCGGTGCCTAGAGAAGGTGGCGCG
GGGTAAACTGGGAAAGTGATGTCGTGTACTGGCTCCGCCTTTTTCCCGAGGGTGGGGGAGAACCGTATAT
AAGTGCAGTAGTCGCCGTGAACGTTCTTTTTCGCAACGGGTTTGCCGCCAGAACACAGCTGAAGCTTCGA
GGGGCTCGCATCTCTCCTTCACGCGCCCGCCGCCCTACCTGAGGCCGCCATCCACGCCGGTTGAGTCGCG
TTCTGCCGCCTCCCGCCTGTGGTGCCTCCTGAACTGCGTCCGCCGTCTAGGTAAGTTTAAAGCTCAGGTC
GAGACCGGGCCTTTGTCCGGCGCTCCCTTGGAGCCTACCTAGACTCAGCCGGCTCTCCACGCTTTGCCTG
ACCCTGCTTGCTCAACTCTACGTCTTTGTTTCGTTTTCTGTTCTGCGCCGTTACAGATCCAAGCTGTGAC
CGGCGCCTACGCTAGCGCTACCGGTCGCCACCATGGTTTCTGTGATCAAGCCCGAAATGAAGATGAGGTA
CTACATGGACGGCAGCGTCAATGGACATGAGTTTACGATCGAAGGGGAGGGCACCGGCCGACCCTACGAG
GGCCACCAGGAGATGACCCTGAGGGTGACGATGGCAGAGGGCGGTCCCATGCCCTTCGCCTTCGACCTGG
TAAGCCACGTGTTCTGCTACGGCCACCGAGTGTTCACAAAATACCCGGAGGAGATCCCAGACTACTTCAA
GCAGGCCTTTCCCGAGGGGCTGAGCTGGGAGAGGAGCCTGGAATTTGAGGACGGTGGCAGTGCTAGCGTT
AGCGCCCACATCAGTCTGAGGGGCAACACCTTTTACCACAAGAGCAAGTTCACTGGCGTTAACTTCCCAG
CGGACGGCCCCATCATGCAGAACCAGAGCGTGGACTGGGAGCCCAGCACCGAGAAGATCACCGCCAGCGA
CGGCGTGCTGAAGGGCGACGTGACCATGTACCTGAAGCTGGAAGGAGGTGGCAACCATAAGTGCCAGATG
AAGACCACCTACAAGGCCGCCAAGGAGATTCTGGAGATGCCGGGAGACCACTATATTGGACACAGGCTGG
TCCGAAAGACTGAAGGTAACATCACCGAACAGGTGGAAGACGCCGTGGCCCACTACAGCTAGGCTCGAGA
CCTGGAAAAACATGGAGCAATCACAAGTAGCAATACAGCAGCTACCAATGCTGCTTGTGCCTGGCTAGAA
GCACAAGAGGAGGAGGAGGTGGGTTTTCCAGTCACACCTCAGGTACCTTTAAGACCAATGACTTACAAGG
CAGCTGTAGATCTTAGCCACTTTTTAAAAGAAAAGGGGGGACTGGAAGGGCTAATTCACTCCCAACGAAG
ACAAGATATCCTTGATCTGTGGATCTACCACACACAAGGCTACTTCCCTGATTGGCAGAACTACACACCA
GGGCCAGGGGTCAGATATCCACTGACCTTTGGATGGTGCTACAAGCTAGTACCAGTTGAGCCAGATAAGG
TAGAAGAGGCCAATAAAGGAGAGAACACCAGCTTGTTACACCCTGTGAGCCTGCATGGAATGGATGACCC
TGAGAGAGAAGTGTTAGAGTGGAGGTTTGACAGCCGCCTAGCATTTCATCACGTGGCCCGAGAGCTGCAT
CCGGAGTACTTCAAGAACTGCTGACATCGAGCTTGCTACAAGGGACTTTCCGCTGGGGACTTTCCAGGGA
GGCGTGGCCTGGGCGGGACTGGGGAGTGGCGAGCCCTCAGATGCTGCATATAAGCAGCTGCTTTTTGCCT
GTACTGGGTCTCTCTGGTTAGACCAGATTTGAGCCTGGGAGCTCTCTGGCTAACTAGGGAACCCACTGCT
TAAGCCTCAATAAAGCTTGCCTTGAGTGCTTCAAGTAGTGTGTGCCCGTCTGTTGTGTGACTCTGGTAAC
TAGAGATCCCTCAGACCCTTTTAGTCAGTGTGGAAAATCTCTAGCAGTGGCGATGATAAGCTGTCAAACA
TGAGAATTAATTCTTGAAGACGAAAGGGCCTCGTGATACGCCTATTTTTATAGGTTAATGTCATGATAAT
AATGGTTTCTTAGACGTCAGGTGGCACTTTTCGGGGAAATGTGCGCGGAACCCCTATTTGTTTATTTTTC
TAAATACATTCAAATATGTATCCGCTCATGAGACAATAACCCTGATAAATGCTTCAATAATATTGAAAAA
GGAAGAGTATGAGTATTCAACATTTCCGTGTCGCCCTTATTCCCTTTTTTGCGGCATTTTGCCTTCCTGT
TTTTGCTCACCCAGAAACGCTGGTGAAAGTAAAAGATGCTGAAGATCAGTTGGGTGCACGAGTGGGTTAC
ATCGAACTGGATCTCAACAGCGGTAAGATCCTTGAGAGTTTTCGCCCCGAAGAACGTTTTCCAATGATGA
GCACTTTTAAAGTTCTGCTATGTGGCGCGGTATTATCCCGTGTTGACGCCGGGCAAGAGCAACTCGGTCG
CCGCATACACTATTCTCAGAATGACTTGGTTGAGTACTCACCAGTCACAGAAAAGCATCTTACGGATGGC
ATGACAGTAAGAGAATTATGCAGTGCTGCCATAACCATGAGTGATAACACTGCGGCCAACTTACTTCTGA
CAACGATCGGAGGACCGAAGGAGCTAACCGCTTTTTTGCACAACATGGGGGATCATGTAACTCGCCTTGA
TCGTTGGGAACCGGAGCTGAATGAAGCCATACCAAACGACGAGCGTGACACCACGATGCCTGTAGCAATG
GCAACAACGTTGCGCAAACTATTAACTGGCGAACTACTTACTCTAGCTTCCCGGCAACAATTAATAGACT
GGATGGAGGCGGATAAAGTTGCAGGACCACTTCTGCGCTCGGCCCTTCCGGCTGGCTGGTTTATTGCTGA
TAAATCTGGAGCCGGTGAGCGTGGGTCTCGCGGTATCATTGCAGCACTGGGGCCAGATGGTAAGCCCTCC
CGTATCGTAGTTATCTACACGACGGGGAGTCAGGCAACTATGGATGAACGAAATAGACAGATCGCTGAGA
TAGGTGCCTCACTGATTAAGCATTGGTAACTGTCAGACCAAGTTTACTCATATATACTTTAGATTGATTT
AAAACTTCATTTTTAATTTAAAAGGATCTAGGTGAAGATCCTTTTTGATAATCTCATGACCAAAATCCCT
TAACGTGAGTTTTCGTTCCACTGAGCGTCAGACCCCGTAGAAAAGATCAAAGGATCTTCTTGAGATCCTT
TTTTTCTGCGCGTAATCTGCTGCTTGCAAACAAAAAAACCACCGCTACCAGCGGTGGTTTGTTTGCCGGA
TCAAGAGCTACCAACTCTTTTTCCGAAGGTAACTGGCTTCAGCAGAGCGCAGATACCAAATACTGTCCTT
CTAGTGTAGCCGTAGTTAGGCCACCACTTCAAGAACTCTGTAGCACCGCCTACATACCTCGCTCTGCTAA
TCCTGTTACCAGTGGCTGCTGCCAGTGGCGATAAGTCGTGTCTTACCGGGTTGGACTCAAGACGATAGTT
ACCGGATAAGGCGCAGCGGTCGGGCTGAACGGGGGGTTCGTGCACACAGCCCAGCTTGGAGCGAACGACC
TACACCGAACTGAGATACCTACAGCGTGAGCTATGAGAAAGCGCCACGCTTCCCGAAGGGAGAAAGGCGG
ACAGGTATCCGGTAAGCGGCAGGGTCGGAACAGGAGAGCGCACGAGGGAGCTTCCAGGGGGAAACGCCTG
GTATCTTTATAGTCCTGTCGGGTTTCGCCACCTCTGACTTGAGCGTCGATTTTTGTGATGCTCGTCAGGG
GGGCGGAGCCTATGGAAAAACGCCAGCAACGCGGCCTTTTTACGGTTCCTGGCCTTTTGCTGGCCTTTTG
CTCACATGTTCTTTCCTGCGTTATCCCCTCTAGAACTAGTGGATCTTAGCCACTTTTTAAAAGAAAAGGG
GGGACTGGAAGGGCTAATTCACTCCCAACGAAGACAAGATATCCTTGATCTGTGGATCTACCACACACAA
GGCTACTTCCCTGATTGGCAGAACTACACACCAGGGCCAGGGGTCAGATATCCACTGACCTTTGGATGGT
GCTACAAGCTAGTACCAGTTGAGCCAGATAAGGTAGAAGAGGCCAATAAAGGAGAGAACACCAGCTTGTT
ACACCCTGTGAGCCTGCATGGAATGGATGACCCTGAGAGAGAAGTGTTAGAGTGGAGGTTTGACAGCCGC
CTAGCATTTCATCACGTGGCCCGAGAGCTGCATCCGGAGTACTTCAAGAACTGCTGACATCGAGCTTGCT
ACAAGGGACTTTCCGCTGGGGACTTTCCAGGGAGGCGTGGCCTGGGCGGGACTGGGGAGTGGCGAGCCCT
CAGATGCTGCATATAAGCAGCTGCTTTTTGCCTGTACTGGGTCTCTCTGGTTAGACCAGATTTGAGCCTG
GGAGCTCTCTGGCTAACTAGGGAACCCACTGCTTAAGCCTCAATAAAGCTTGCCTTGAGTGCTTCAAGTA
GTGTGTGCCCGTCTGTTGTGTGACTCTGGTAACTAGAGATCCCTCAGACCCTTTTAGTCAGTGTGGAAAA
TCTCTAGCAGTGGCGCCCGAACAGGGACTTGAAAGCGAAAGGGAAACCAGAGGAGCTCTCTCGACGCAGG
ACTCGGCTTGCTGAAGCGCGCACGGCAAGAGGCGAGGGGCGGCGACTGGTGAGTACGCCAAAAATTTTGA
CTAGCGGAGGCTAGAAGGAGAGAGATGGGTGCGAGAGCGTCGGTATTAAGCGGGGGAGAATTAGATAAAT
GGGAAAAAATTCGGTTAAGGCCAGGGGGAAAGAAACAATATAAACTAAAACATATAGTATGGGCAAGCAG
GGAGCTAGAACGATTCGCAGTTAATCCTGGCCTTTTAGAGACATCAGAAGGCTGTAGACAAATACTGGGA
CAGCTACAACCATCCCTTCAGACAGGATCAGAAGAACTTAGATCATTATATAATACAATAGCAGTCCTCT
ATTGTGTGCATCAAAGGATAGATGTAAAAGACACCAAGGAAGCCTTAGATAAGATAGAGGAAGAGCAAAA
CAAAAGTAAGAAAAAAGCACAGCAAGCAGCAGCTGACACAGGACACAGCAGCCAGGTCAGCCAAAATTAC
CCTATAGTGCAGAACATCCAGGGGCAAATGGTACATCAGGCCATATCACCTAGAACTTTAAATGCATGGG
TAAAAGTAGTAGAAGAGAAGGCTTTCAGCCCAGAAGTGATACCCATGTTTTCAGCATTATCAGAAGGAGC
CACCCCACAAGATTTAAACACCATGCTAAACACAGTGGGGGGACATCAAGCAGCCATGCAAATGTTAAAA
GAGACCATCAATGAGGAAGCTGCAGAATGGGATAGAGTGCATCCAGTGCATGCAGGGCCTATTGCACCAG
GCCAGATGAGAGAACCAAGGGGAAGTGACATAGCAGGAACTACTAGTACCCTTCAGGAACAAATAGGATG
GATGACACATAATCCACCTATCCCAGTAGGAGAAATCTATAAAAGATGGATAATCCTGGGATTAAATAAA
ATAGTAAGAATGTATAGCCCT
[222 nt withheld, positions 8352-8573]
GGGGGACCCGGCCATAAAGCAAGAGTTTTGGCTGAAGCAATGAGCCAAGTAACAAATCCAGCTACCATAA
TGATACAGAAAGGCAATTTTAGGAACCAAAGAAAGACTGTTAAGTGTTTCAATTGTGGCAAAGAAGGGCA
CATAGCCAAAAATTGCAGGGCCCCTAGGAAAAAGGGCTGTTGGAAATGTGGAAAGGAAGGACACCAAATG
AAAGATTGTACTGAGAGACAGGCTAATTTTTTAGGGAAGATCTGGCCTTCCTACAAGGGAAGGCCAGGGA
ATTTTCTTCAGAGCAGACCAGAGCCAACAGCCCCACCATTTCTTCAGAGCAGACCAGAGCCAACAGCCCC
ACCAGAAGAGAGCTTCAGGTCTGGGGTAGAGACAACAACTCCCTCTCAGAAGCAGGAGCCGATAGACAAG
GAACTGTATCCTTTAACTTC
[297 nt withheld, positions 9014-9310]
CCCATTAGTCCTATTGAAACTGTACCAGTAAAATTAAAGCCAGGAATGGATGGCCCAAAAGTTAAACAAT
GGCCATTGACAGAAGAAAAAATAAAAGCATTAGTAGAAATTTGTACAGAAATGGAAAAGGAAGGGAAAAT
TTCAAAAATTGGGCCTGAAAATCCATACAATACTCCAGTATTTGCCATAAAGAAAAAAGACAGTACTAAA
TGGAGAAAATTAGTAGATTTCAGAGAACTTAATAAGAGAACTCAAGACTTCTGGGAAGTTCAATTAGGAA
TACCACATCCCGCAGGGTTAAAAAAGAAAAAATCAGTAACAGTACTGGATGTGGGTGATGCATATTTTTC
AGTTCCCTTAGATGAAGACTTCAGGAAGTATACTGCATTTACCATACCTAGTATAAACAATGAGACACCA
GGGATTAGATATCAGTACAATGTGCTTCCACAGGGATGGAAAGGATCACCAGCAATATTCCAAAGTAGCA
TGACAAAAATCTTAGAGCCTTTTAGAAAACAAAATCCAGACATAGTTATCTATCAATACATGGATGATTT
GTATGTAGGATCTGACTTAGAAATAGGGCAGCATAGAACAAAAATAGAGGAGCTGAGACAACATCTGTTG
AGGTGGGGACTTACCACACCAGACAAAAAACATCAGAAAGAACCTCCATTCCTTTGGATGGGTTATGAAC
TCCATCCTGATAAATGGACAGTACAGCCTATAGTGCTGCCAGAAAAAGACAGCTGGACTGTCAATGACAT
ACAGAAGTTAGTGGGAAAATTGAATTGGGCAAGTCAGATTTACCCAGGGATTAAAGTAAGGCAATTATGT
AAACTCCTTAGAGGAACCAAAGCACTAACAGAAGTAATACCACTAACAGAAGAAGCAGAGCTAGAACTGG
CAGAAAACAGAGAGATTCTAAAAGAACCAGTACATGGAGTGTATTATGACCCATCAAAAGACTTAATAGC
AGAAATACAGAAGCAGGGGCAAGGCCAATGGACATATCAAATTTATCAAGAGCCATTTAAAAATCTGAAA
ACAGGAAAATATGCAAGAACGAGGGGTGCCCACACTAATGATGTAAAACAATTAACAGAGGCAGTGCAAA
AAATAACCACAGAAAGCATAGTAATATGGGGAAAGACTCCTAAATTTAAACTACCCATACAAAAGGAAAC
ATGGGAAACATGGTGGACAGAGTATTGGCAAGCCACCTGGATTCCTGAGTGGGAGTTTGTCAATACCCCT
CCTTTAGTGAAATTATGGTACCAGTTAGAGAAAGAACCCATAGTAGGAGCAGAAACGTTCTATGTAGATG
GGGCAGCTAGCAGGGAGACTAAATTAGGAAAAGCAGGATATGTTACTAATAGAGGAAGACAAAAAGTTGT
CACCCTAACTGACACAACAAATCAGAAGACTGAGTTACAAGCAATTCATCTAGCTTTGCAGGATTCGGGA
TTAGAAGTAAATATAGTAACAGACTCACAATATGCATTAGGAATCATTCAAGCACAACCAGATAAAAGTG
AATCAGAGTTAGTCAATCAAATAATAGAGCAGTTAATAAAAAAGGAAAAGGTCTATCTGGCATGGGTACC
AGCACACAAAGGAATTGGAGGAAATGAACAAGTAGATAAATTAGTCAGTGCTGGAATCAGGAAAGTACTA
TTTTTAGATGGAATAGATAAGGCCCAAGATGAACATGAGAAATATCACAGTAATTGGAGAGCAATGGCTA
GTGATTTTAACCTGCCACCTGTAGTAGCAAAAGAAATAGTAGCCAGCTGTGATAAATGTCAGCTAAAAGG
AGAAGCCATGCATGGACAAGTAGACTGTAGTCCAGGAATATGGCAACTAGATTGTACACATTTAGAAGGA
AAAGTTATCCTGGTAGCAGTTCATGTAGCCAGTGGATATATAGAAGCAGAAGTTATTCCAGCAGAAACAG
GGCAGGAAACAGCATACTTTCTTTTAAAATTAGCAGGAAGATGGCCAGTAAAAACAATACATACAGACAA
TGGCAGCAATTTCACCAGTACTACGGTTAAGGCCGCCTGTTGGTGGGCGGGAATCAAGCAGGAATTTGGA
ATTCCCTACAATCCCCAAAGTCAAGGAGTAGTAGAATCTATGAATAAAGAATTAAAGAAAATTATAGGCC
AGGTAAGAGATCAGGCTGAACATCTTAAGACAGCAGTACAAATGGCAGTATTCATCCACAATTTTAAAAG
AAAAGGGGGGATTGGGGGGTACAGTGCAGGGGAAAGAATAGTAGACATAATAGCAACAGACATACAAACT
AAAGAATTACAAAAACAAATTACAAAAATTCAAAATTTTCGGGTTTATTACAGGGACAGCAGAGATCCAC
TTTGGAAAGGACCAGCAAAGCTCCTCTGGAAAGGTGAAGGGGCAGTAGTAATACAAGATAATAGTGACAT
AAAAGTAGTGCCAAGAAGAAAAGCAAAGATCATTAGGGATTATGGAAAACAGATGGCAGGTGATGATTGT
GTGGCAAGTAGACAGGATGAGGATTAGAACATGGAAAAGTTTAGTAAAACACCATATGTATGTTTCAGGG
AAAGCTAGGGGATGGTTTTATAGACATCACTATGAAAGCCCTCATCCAAGAATAAGTTCAGAAGTACACA
TCCCACTAGGGGATGCTAGATTGGTAATAACAACATATTGGGGTCTGCATACAGGAGAAAGAGACTGGCA
TCTGGGTCAGGGAGTCTCCATAGAATGGAGGAAAAAGAGATATAGCACACAAGTAGACCCTGAACTAGCA
GACCAACTAATTCATCTGTATTACTTTGACTGTTTTTCAGACTCTGCTATAAGAAAGGCCTTATTAGGAC
ATATAGTTAGCCCTAGGTGTGAATATCAAGCAGGACATAACAAGGTAGGATCTCTACAATACTTGGCACT
AGCAGCATTAATAACACCAAAAAAGATAAAGCCACCTTTGCCTAGTGTTACGAAACTGACAGAGGATAGA
TGGAACAAGCCCCAGAAGACCAAGGGCCACAGAGGGAGCCACACAATGAATGGACACTAGAGCTTTTAGA
GGAGCTTAAGAATGAAGCTGTTAGACATTTTCCTAGGATTTGGCTCCATGGCTTAGGGCAACATATCTAT
GAAACTTATGGGGATACTTGGGCAGGAGTGGAAGCCATAATAAGAATTCTGCAACAACTGCTGTTTATCC
ATTTCAGAATTGGGTGTCGACATAGCAGAATAGGCGTTACTCAACAGAGGAGAGCAAGAAATGGAGCCAG
TAGATCCTAGACTAGAGCCCTGGAAGCATCCAGGAAGTCAGCCTAAAACTGCTTGTACCACTTGCTATTG
TAAAAAGTGTTGCTTTCATTGCCAAGTTTGTTTCACAACAAAAGCCTTAGGCATCTCCTATGGCAGGAAG
AAGCGGAGACAGCGACGAAGACCTCCTCAAGGCAGTCAGACTCATCAAGTTTCTCTATCAAAGCAGTAAG
TAGTACATGTAATGCAACCTATACAAATAGCAATAGCAGCATTAGTAGTAGCAATAATAATAGCAATAGT
TGTGTGGTCCATAGTAATCATAGAATATAGGAAAATATTAAGACAAAGAAAAATAGACAGGTTAATTGAT
AGACTAATAGAAAGAGCAGAAGACAGTGGCAATGAGAGTGAAGGAGAAATATCAGCACTTGTGGAGATGG
GGGTGGAAATGGGGCACCATGCTCCTTGGGATATTGATGATCTGTAGTGCTACAGAAAAATTGTGGGTCA
CAGTCTATTATGGGCTGTGTGGAAGGAAGCAACCACCACTCTATTTTGTGCATCAGATGCTAAAGCATAT
GATACAGAGGTACATAATGTTTGGGCCACACATGCCTGTGTACCCACAGACCCCAACCCACAAGAAGTAG
TATTGGTAAATGTGACAGAAAATTTTAACATGTGGAAAAATGACATGGTAGAACAGATGCATGAGGATAT
AATCAGTTTATGGGATCAAAGCCTAAAGCCATGTGTAAAATTAACCCCACTCTGTGTTAGTTTAAAGTGC
ACTGATTTGGGGAATGCTACTAATACCAATAGTAGTAATACCAATAGTAGTAGCGGGGAAATGATGATGG
AGAAAGGAGAGATAAAAAACTGCTCTTTCAATATCAGCACAAGCATAAGAGGTAAGGTGCAGAAAGAATA
TGCATTTTTTTATAAACTTGATATAATACCAATAGATAATGATACTACCAGCTATACGTTGACAAGTTGT
AACACCTCAGTCATTACACAGGCCTGTCCAAAGGTATCCTTTGAGCCAATTCCCAT
