Features (pLannotate 1.2.2; 21 found; start..end, strand, type, name):
     27..46      +  misc_feature   cPPT/CTS (fragment): central polypurine tract and central termination sequence of HIV-1
     48..681     +  LTR            3' LTR: 3' long terminal repeat (LTR) from HIV-1
    728..853     +  misc_feature   HIV-1 Ψ: packaging signal of human immunodeficiency virus type 1
    837..2213    +  CDS            HIV-1 gag (fragment) (sequence partly withheld): gag protein from human immunodeficiency virus 1; gag
   2214..5178    +  CDS            HIV-1 pol (fragment) (sequence partly withheld): pol protein from human immunodeficiency virus 1; pol
   5124..5699    +  CDS            vif: VIF_HV1BR - Experimental evidence at protein level: Swiss-Prot protein existence level 1. Counteracts the innate antiviral activity of host APOBEC3F and APOBEC3G. Forms a complex with host APOBEC3F and APOBEC3G thus preventing the entry of these lethally hypermutating enzymes into progeny virions. Recruits an active E3 ubiquitin ligase complex composed of elongin BC, CUL5, and RBX2 to induce polyubiquitination of APOBEC3G and APOBEC3F. In turn, they are directed to the 26S proteasome for degradation. Vif interaction with APOBEC3G also blocks its cytidine deaminase activity in a proteasome-inde
   5913..6128    +  CDS            tat (fragment): TAT_HV1BR - Experimental evidence at protein level: Swiss-Prot protein existence level 1. Extracellular circulating Tat can be endocytosed by surrounding uninfected cells via the binding to several surface receptors such as CD26, CXCR4, heparan sulfate proteoglycans (HSPG) or LDLR. Neurons are rarely infected, but they internalize Tat via their LDLR. Through its interaction with nuclear HATs, Tat is potentially able to control the acetylation-dependent cellular gene expression. Modulates the expression of many cellular genes involved in cell survival, proliferation or in coding for cytokines o
   6144..6386    +  CDS            vpu: VPU_HV1BR - Experimental evidence at protein level: Swiss-Prot protein existence level 1. Enhances virion budding by targeting host CD4 and Tetherin/BST2 to proteasome degradation. Degradation of CD4 prevents any unwanted premature interactions between viral Env and its host receptor CD4 in the endoplasmic reticulum. Degradation of antiretroviral protein Tetherin/BST2 is important for virion budding, as BST2 tethers new viral particles to the host cell membrane. Mechanistically, Vpu bridges either CD4 or BST2 to BTRC, a substrate recognition subunit of the Skp1/Cullin/F-box protein E3 ubiquiti
   6429..7589    +  CDS            env (fragment): ENV_HV1N5 - Experimental evidence at protein level: Swiss-Prot protein existence level 1. From Human immunodeficiency virus type 1 group M subtype B (isolate NY5) (HIV-1).
   7859..8092    +  misc_feature   RRE: The Rev response element (RRE) of HIV-1 allows for Rev-dependent mRNA export from the nucleus to the cytoplasm.
   8469..8743    +  CDS            Rev (fragment): human immunodeficiency virus 1 (HIV-1) Rev protein; rev; enhances nuclear export of unspliced and incompletely spliced viral mRNAs
   8888..9604    +  CDS            EGFP: EGFP is a basic (constitutively fluorescent) green fluorescent protein published in 1996, derived from Aequorea victoria. It is reported to be a rapidly-maturing weak dimer with moderate acid sensitivity.
   9675..9886    +  promoter       EF-1α core promoter: core promoter for human elongation factor EF-1α
   9899..10167   +  LTR            5' LTR (truncated): truncated 5' long terminal repeat (LTR) from human T-cell leukemia virus (HTLV) type 1
  10211..10861   +  CDS            mKO2: mKO2 is a basic (constitutively fluorescent) orange fluorescent protein published in 2008, derived from Verrillofungia concinna. It has moderate acid sensitivity.
  10832..11059   +  CDS            nef (fragment): NEF_HV1Z2 - Experimental evidence at protein level: Swiss-Prot protein existence level 1. Extracellular Nef protein targets CD4(+) T-lymphocytes for apoptosis by interacting with CXCR4 surface receptors. From Human immunodeficiency virus type 1 group M subtype D (isolate Z2/CDC-Z34) (HIV-1).
  11061..11682   +  LTR            3' LTR: 3' long terminal repeat (LTR) from HIV-1
  11813..11917   +  promoter       AmpR promoter: bla
  11918..12778   +  CDS            AmpR: β-lactamase; bla; confers resistance to ampicillin, carbenicillin, and related antibiotics
  12949..13537   +  rep_origin     ori: high-copy-number ColE1/pMB1/pBR322/pUC origin of replication
  13617..17      +  misc_feature   MCS (fragment) (across the origin): pBluescript multiple cloning site
>Addgene plasmid #112234 | HIVGKO Sequencing Result | analyzer sequence | sequence record 217988
TCTAGAACTAGTGGATCTTAGCCACTTTTTAAAAGAAAAGGGGGGACTGGAAGGGCTAATTCACTCCCAA
CGAAGACAAGATATCCTTGATCTGTGGATCTACCACACACAAGGCTACTTCCCTGATTGGCAGAACTACA
CACCAGGGCCAGGGGTCAGATATCCACTGACCTTTGGATGGTGCTACAAGCTAGTACCAGTTGAGCCAGA
TAAGGTAGAAGAGGCCAATAAAGGAGAGAACACCAGCTTGTTACACCCTGTGAGCCTGCATGGAATGGAT
GACCCTGAGAGAGAAGTGTTAGAGTGGAGGTTTGACAGCCGCCTAGCATTTCATCACGTGGCCCGAGAGC
TGCATCCGGAGTACTTCAAGAACTGCTGACATCGAGCTTGCTACAAGGGACTTTCCGCTGGGGACTTTCC
AGGGAGGCGTGGCCTGGGCGGGACTGGGGAGTGGCGAGCCCTCAGATGCTGCATATAAGCAGCTGCTTTT
TGCCTGTACTGGGTCTCTCTGGTTAGACCAGATTTGAGCCTGGGAGCTCTCTGGCTAACTAGGGAACCCA
CTGCTTAAGCCTCAATAAAGCTTGCCTTGAGTGCTTCAAGTAGTGTGTGCCCGTCTGTTGTGTGACTCTG
GTAACTAGAGATCCCTCAGACCCTTTTAGTCAGTGTGGAAAATCTCTAGCAGTGGCGCCCGAACAGGGAC
TTGAAAGCGAAAGGGAAACCAGAGGAGCTCTCTCGACGCAGGACTCGGCTTGCTGAAGCGCGCACGGCAA
GAGGCGAGGGGCGGCGACTGGTGAGTACGCCAAAAATTTTGACTAGCGGAGGCTAGAAGGAGAGAGATGG
GTGCGAGAGCGTCGGTATTAAGCGGGGGAGAATTAGATAAATGGGAAAAAATTCGGTTAAGGCCAGGGGG
AAAGAAACAATATAAACTAAAACATATAGTATGGGCAAGCAGGGAGCTAGAACGATTCGCAGTTAATCCT
GGCCTTTTAGAGACATCAGAAGGCTGTAGACAAATACTGGGACAGCTACAACCATCCCTTCAGACAGGAT
CAGAAGAACTTAGATCATTATATAATACAATAGCAGTCCTCTATTGTGTGCATCAAAGGATAGATGTAAA
AGACACCAAGGAAGCCTTAGATAAGATAGAGGAAGAGCAAAACAAAAGTAAGAAAAAAGCACAGCAAGCA
GCAGCTGACACAGGACACAGCAGCCAGGTCAGCCAAAATTACCCTATAGTGCAGAACATCCAGGGGCAAA
TGGTACATCAGGCCATATCACCTAGAACTTTAAATGCATGGGTAAAAGTAGTAGAAGAGAAGGCTTTCAG
CCCAGAAGTGATACCCATGTTTTCAGCATTATCAGAAGGAGCCACCCCACAAGATTTAAACACCATGCTA
AACACAGTGGGGGGACATCAAGCAGCCATGCAAATGTTAAAAGAGACCATCAATGAGGAAGCTGCAGAAT
GGGATAGAGTGCATCCAGTGCATGCAGGGCCTATTGCACCAGGCCAGATGAGAGAACCAAGGGGAAGTGA
CATAGCAGGAACTACTAGTACCCTTCAGGAACAAATAGGATGGATGACACATAATCCACCTATCCCAGTA
GGAGAAATCTATAAAAGATGGATAATCCTGGGATTAAATAAAATAGTAAGAATGTATAGCCCT
[222 nt withheld, positions 1674-1895]
GGGGGACCCGGCCATAAAGCAAGAGTTTTGGCTGAAGCAATGAGCCAAGTAACAAATCCAGCTACCATAA
TGATACAGAAAGGCAATTTTAGGAACCAAAGAAAGACTGTTAAGTGTTTCAATTGTGGCAAAGAAGGGCA
CATAGCCAAAAATTGCAGGGCCCCTAGGAAAAAGGGCTGTTGGAAATGTGGAAAGGAAGGACACCAAATG
AAAGATTGTACTGAGAGACAGGCTAATTTTTTAGGGAAGATCTGGCCTTCCTACAAGGGAAGGCCAGGGA
ATTTTCTTCAGAGCAGACCAGAGCCAACAGCCCCACCATTTCTTCAGAGCAGACCAGAGCCAACAGCCCC
ACCAGAAGAGAGCTTCAGGTCTGGGGTAGAGACAACAACTCCCTCTCAGAAGCAGGAGCCGATAGACAAG
GAACTGTATCCTTTAACTTC
[297 nt withheld, positions 2336-2632]
CCCATTAGTCCTATTGAAACTGTACCAGTAAAATTAAAGCCAGGAATGGATGGCCCAAAAGTTAAACAAT
GGCCATTGACAGAAGAAAAAATAAAAGCATTAGTAGAAATTTGTACAGAAATGGAAAAGGAAGGGAAAAT
TTCAAAAATTGGGCCTGAAAATCCATACAATACTCCAGTATTTGCCATAAAGAAAAAAGACAGTACTAAA
TGGAGAAAATTAGTAGATTTCAGAGAACTTAATAAGAGAACTCAAGACTTCTGGGAAGTTCAATTAGGAA
TACCACATCCCGCAGGGTTAAAAAAGAAAAAATCAGTAACAGTACTGGATGTGGGTGATGCATATTTTTC
AGTTCCCTTAGATGAAGACTTCAGGAAGTATACTGCATTTACCATACCTAGTATAAACAATGAGACACCA
GGGATTAGATATCAGTACAATGTGCTTCCACAGGGATGGAAAGGATCACCAGCAATATTCCAAAGTAGCA
TGACAAAAATCTTAGAGCCTTTTAGAAAACAAAATCCAGACATAGTTATCTATCAATACATGGATGATTT
GTATGTAGGATCTGACTTAGAAATAGGGCAGCATAGAACAAAAATAGAGGAGCTGAGACAACATCTGTTG
AGGTGGGGACTTACCACACCAGACAAAAAACATCAGAAAGAACCTCCATTCCTTTGGATGGGTTATGAAC
TCCATCCTGATAAATGGACAGTACAGCCTATAGTGCTGCCAGAAAAAGACAGCTGGACTGTCAATGACAT
ACAGAAGTTAGTGGGAAAATTGAATTGGGCAAGTCAGATTTACCCAGGGATTAAAGTAAGGCAATTATGT
AAACTCCTTAGAGGAACCAAAGCACTAACAGAAGTAATACCACTAACAGAAGAAGCAGAGCTAGAACTGG
CAGAAAACAGAGAGATTCTAAAAGAACCAGTACATGGAGTGTATTATGACCCATCAAAAGACTTAATAGC
AGAAATACAGAAGCAGGGGCAAGGCCAATGGACATATCAAATTTATCAAGAGCCATTTAAAAATCTGAAA
ACAGGAAAATATGCAAGAACGAGGGGTGCCCACACTAATGATGTAAAACAATTAACAGAGGCAGTGCAAA
AAATAACCACAGAAAGCATAGTAATATGGGGAAAGACTCCTAAATTTAAACTACCCATACAAAAGGAAAC
ATGGGAAACATGGTGGACAGAGTATTGGCAAGCCACCTGGATTCCTGAGTGGGAGTTTGTCAATACCCCT
CCTTTAGTGAAATTATGGTACCAGTTAGAGAAAGAACCCATAGTAGGAGCAGAAACGTTCTATGTAGATG
GGGCAGCTAGCAGGGAGACTAAATTAGGAAAAGCAGGATATGTTACTAATAGAGGAAGACAAAAAGTTGT
CACCCTAACTGACACAACAAATCAGAAGACTGAGTTACAAGCAATTCATCTAGCTTTGCAGGATTCGGGA
TTAGAAGTAAATATAGTAACAGACTCACAATATGCATTAGGAATCATTCAAGCACAACCAGATAAAAGTG
AATCAGAGTTAGTCAATCAAATAATAGAGCAGTTAATAAAAAAGGAAAAGGTCTATCTGGCATGGGTACC
AGCACACAAAGGAATTGGAGGAAATGAACAAGTAGATAAATTAGTCAGTGCTGGAATCAGGAAAGTACTA
TTTTTAGATGGAATAGATAAGGCCCAAGATGAACATGAGAAATATCACAGTAATTGGAGAGCAATGGCTA
GTGATTTTAACCTGCCACCTGTAGTAGCAAAAGAAATAGTAGCCAGCTGTGATAAATGTCAGCTAAAAGG
AGAAGCCATGCATGGACAAGTAGACTGTAGTCCAGGAATATGGCAACTAGATTGTACACATTTAGAAGGA
AAAGTTATCCTGGTAGCAGTTCATGTAGCCAGTGGATATATAGAAGCAGAAGTTATTCCAGCAGAAACAG
GGCAGGAAACAGCATACTTTCTTTTAAAATTAGCAGGAAGATGGCCAGTAAAAACAATACATACAGACAA
TGGCAGCAATTTCACCAGTACTACGGTTAAGGCCGCCTGTTGGTGGGCGGGAATCAAGCAGGAATTTGGA
ATTCCCTACAATCCCCAAAGTCAAGGAGTAGTAGAATCTATGAATAAAGAATTAAAGAAAATTATAGGCC
AGGTAAGAGATCAGGCTGAACATCTTAAGACAGCAGTACAAATGGCAGTATTCATCCACAATTTTAAAAG
AAAAGGGGGGATTGGGGGGTACAGTGCAGGGGAAAGAATAGTAGACATAATAGCAACAGACATACAAACT
AAAGAATTACAAAAACAAATTACAAAAATTCAAAATTTTCGGGTTTATTACAGGGACAGCAGAGATCCAC
TTTGGAAAGGACCAGCAAAGCTCCTCTGGAAAGGTGAAGGGGCAGTAGTAATACAAGATAATAGTGACAT
AAAAGTAGTGCCAAGAAGAAAAGCAAAGATCATTAGGGATTATGGAAAACAGATGGCAGGTGATGATTGT
GTGGCAAGTAGACAGGATGAGGATTAGAACATGGAAAAGTTTAGTAAAACACCATATGTATGTTTCAGGG
AAAGCTAGGGGATGGTTTTATAGACATCACTATGAAAGCCCTCATCCAAGAATAAGTTCAGAAGTACACA
TCCCACTAGGGGATGCTAGATTGGTAATAACAACATATTGGGGTCTGCATACAGGAGAAAGAGACTGGCA
TCTGGGTCAGGGAGTCTCCATAGAATGGAGGAAAAAGAGATATAGCACACAAGTAGACCCTGAACTAGCA
GACCAACTAATTCATCTGTATTACTTTGACTGTTTTTCAGACTCTGCTATAAGAAAGGCCTTATTAGGAC
ATATAGTTAGCCCTAGGTGTGAATATCAAGCAGGACATAACAAGGTAGGATCTCTACAATACTTGGCACT
AGCAGCATTAATAACACCAAAAAAGATAAAGCCACCTTTGCCTAGTGTTACGAAACTGACAGAGGATAGA
TGGAACAAGCCCCAGAAGACCAAGGGCCACAGAGGGAGCCACACAATGAATGGACACTAGAGCTTTTAGA
GGAGCTTAAGAATGAAGCTGTTAGACATTTTCCTAGGATTTGGCTCCATGGCTTAGGGCAACATATCTAT
GAAACTTATGGGGATACTTGGGCAGGAGTGGAAGCCATAATAAGAATTCTGCAACAACTGCTGTTTATCC
ATTTCAGAATTGGGTGTCGACATAGCAGAATAGGCGTTACTCAACAGAGGAGAGCAAGAAATGGAGCCAG
TAGATCCTAGACTAGAGCCCTGGAAGCATCCAGGAAGTCAGCCTAAAACTGCTTGTACCACTTGCTATTG
TAAAAAGTGTTGCTTTCATTGCCAAGTTTGTTTCACAACAAAAGCCTTAGGCATCTCCTATGGCAGGAAG
AAGCGGAGACAGCGACGAAGACCTCCTCAAGGCAGTCAGACTCATCAAGTTTCTCTATCAAAGCAGTAAG
TAGTACATGTAATGCAACCTATACAAATAGCAATAGCAGCATTAGTAGTAGCAATAATAATAGCAATAGT
TGTGTGGTCCATAGTAATCATAGAATATAGGAAAATATTAAGACAAAGAAAAATAGACAGGTTAATTGAT
AGACTAATAGAAAGAGCAGAAGACAGTGGCAATGAGAGTGAAGGAGAAATATCAGCACTTGTGGAGATGG
GGGTGGAAATGGGGCACCATGCTCCTTGGGATATTGATGATCTGTAGTGCTACAGAAAAATTGTGGGTCA
CAGTCTATTATGGGCTGTGTGGAAGGAAGCAACCACCACTCTATTTTGTGCATCAGATGCTAAAGCATAT
GATACAGAGGTACATAATGTTTGGGCCACACATGCCTGTGTACCCACAGACCCCAACCCACAAGAAGTAG
TATTGGTAAATGTGACAGAAAATTTTAACATGTGGAAAAATGACATGGTAGAACAGATGCATGAGGATAT
AATCAGTTTATGGGATCAAAGCCTAAAGCCATGTGTAAAATTAACCCCACTCTGTGTTAGTTTAAAGTGC
ACTGATTTGGGGAATGCTACTAATACCAATAGTAGTAATACCAATAGTAGTAGCGGGGAAATGATGATGG
AGAAAGGAGAGATAAAAAACTGCTCTTTCAATATCAGCACAAGCATAAGAGGTAAGGTGCAGAAAGAATA
TGCATTTTTTTATAAACTTGATATAATACCAATAGATAATGATACTACCAGCTATACGTTGACAAGTTGT
AACACCTCAGTCATTACACAGGCCTGTCCAAAGGTATCCTTTGAGCCAATTCCCATACATTATTGTGCCC
CGGCTGGTTTTGCGATTCTAAAATGTAATAATAAGACGTTCAATGGAACAGGACCATGTACAAATGTCAG
CACAGTACAATGTACACATGGAATTAGGCCAGTAGTATCAACTCAACTGCTGTTGAATGGCAGTCTAGCA
GAAGAAGAGGTAGTAATTAGATCTGCCAATTTCACAGACAATGCTAAAACCATAATAGTACAGCTGAACC
AATCTGTAGAAATTAATTGTACAAGACCCAACAACAATACAAGAAAAAGTATCCGTATCCAGAGGGGACC
AGGGAGAGCATTTGTTACAATAGGAAAAATAGGAAATATGAGACAAGCACATTGTAACATTAGTAGAGCA
AAATGGAATGCCACTTTAAAACAGATAGCTAGCAAATTAAGAGAACAATTTGGAAATAATAAAACAATAA
TCTTTAAGCAATCCTCAGGAGGGGACCCAGAAATTGTAACGCACAGTTTTAATTGTGGAGGGGAATTTTT
CTACTGTAATTCAACACAACTGTTTAATAGTACTTGGTTTAATAGTACTTGGAGTACTGAAGGGTCAAAT
AACACTGAAGGAAGTGACACAATCACACTCCCATGCAGAATAAAACAATTTATAAACATGTGGCAGGAAG
TAGGAAAAGCAATGTATGCCCCTCCCATCAGCGGACAAATTAGATGTTCATCAAATATTACAGGGCTGCT
ATTAACAAGAGATGGTGGTAATAACAACAATGGGTCCGAGATCTTCAGACCTGGAGGAGGAGATATGAGG
GACAATTGGAGAAGTGAATTATATAAATATAAAGTAGTAAAAATTGAACCATTAGGAGTAGCACCCACCA
AGGCAAAGAGAAGAGTGGTGCAGAGAGAAAAAAGAGCAGTGGGAATAGGAGCTTTGTTCCTTGGGTTCTT
GGGAGCAGCAGGAAGCACTATGGGCGCAGCGTCAATGACGCTGACGGTACAGGCCAGACAATTATTGTCT
GGTATAGTGCAGCAGCAGAACAATTTGCTGAGGGCTATTGAGGCGCAACAGCATCTGTTGCAACTCACAG
TCTGGGGCATCAAGCAGCTCCAGGCAAGAATCCTGGCTGTGGAAAGATACCTAAAGGATCAACAGCTCCT
GGGGATTTGGGGTTGCTCTGGAAAACTCATTTGCACCACTGCTGTGCCTTGGAATGCTAGTTGGAGTAAT
AAATCTCTGGAACAGATTTGGAATAACATGACCTGGATGGAGTGGGACAGAGAAATTAACAATTACACAA
GCTTAATACATTCCTTAATTGAAGAATCGCAAAACCAGCAAGAAAAGAATGAACAAGAATTATTGGAATT
AGATAAATGGGCAAGTTTGTGGAATTGGTTTAACATAACAAATTGGCTGTGGTATATAAAAATATTCATA
ATGATAGTAGGAGGCTTGGTAGGTTTAAGAATAGTTTTTGCTGTACTTTCTATAGTGAATAGAGTTAGGC
AGGGATATTCACCATTATCGTTTCAGACCCACCTCCCAACCCCGAGGGGACCCGACAGGCCCGAAGGAAT
AGAAGAAGAAGGTGGAGAGAGAGACAGAGACAGATCCATTCGATTAGTGAACGGATCCTTGGCACTTATC
TGGGACGATCTGCGGAGCCTGTGCCTCTTCAGCTACCACCGCTTGAGAGACTTACTCTTGATTGTAACGA
GGATTGTGGAACTTCTGGGACGCAGGGGGTGGGAAGCCCTCAAATATTGGTGGAATCTCCTACAATATTG
GAGTCAGGAGCTAAAGAATAGTGCTGTTAGCTTGCTCAATGCCACAGCCATAGCAGTAGCTGAGGGGACA
GATAGGGTTATAGAAGTAGTACAAGGAGCTTGTAGAGCTATTCGCCACATACCTAGAAGAATAAGACAGG
GCTTGGAAAGGATTTTGCTATAAGCATGGTCTCCAAAGGGGAAGAGCTGTTCACCGGCGTGGTGCCCATC
CTGGTCGAGCTGGATGGGGATGTGAATGGGCATAAATTTAGCGTGTCCGGGGAAGGGGAAGGGGATGCCA
CCTACGGCAAGCTGACCCTGAAGTTCATCTGCACCACCGGCAAGCTCCCTGTCCCTTGGCCCACCCTCGT
GACCACCCTGACTTATGGCGTGCAGTGCTTCAGCCGCTACCCTGACCATATGAAACAGCACGATTTCTTC
AAGTCCGCCATGCCTGAGGGGTATGTGCAGGAACGGACTATCTTTTTCAAAGACGATGGGAATTATAAGA
CCCGGGCCGAAGTCAAGTTCGAGGGCGACACACTCGTGAACCGCATCGAACTCAAAGGGATTGATTTTAA
GGAGGATGGGAATATTCTGGGGCACAAACTGGAGTACAACTACAACAGCCACAACGTCTATATCATGGCC
GACAAGCAGAAGAACGGCATYAAAGTGAACTTCAAGATCCGCCACAACATCGAAGATGGCAGCGTCCAGC
TCGCCGATCATTATCAACAGAACACCCCCATCGGCGACGGGCCTGTCCTCCTCCCTGATAACCACTACCT
GAGCACCCAGTCCGCCCTGAGCAAAGACCCTAATGAAAAGCGCGATCACATGGTCCTGCTGGAGTTCGTG
ACAGCTGCTGGCATCACTCTGGGGATGGATGAACTCTATAAATAAAGCGACCCTCGAGTACTAGGATCGA
TTAGGCGGCCGCGGATCTGCGATCGCTCCGGTGCCCGTCAGTGGGCAGAGCGCACATCGCCCACAGTCCC
CGAGAAGTTGGGGGGAGGGGTCGGCAATTGAACCGGTGCCTAGAGAAGGTGGCGCGGGGTAAACTGGGAA
AGTGATGTCGTGTACTGGCTCCGCCTTTTTCCCGAGGGTGGGGGAGAACCGTATATAAGTGCAGTAGTCG
CCGTGAACGTTCTTTTTCGCAACGGGTTTGCCGCCAGAACACAGCTGAAGCTTCGAGGGGCTCGCATCTC
TCCTTCACGCGCCCGCCGCCCTACCTGAGGCCGCCATCCACGCCGGTTGAGTCGCGTTCTGCCGCCTCCC
GCCTGTGGTGCCTCCTGAACTGCGTCCGCCGTCTAGGTAAGTTTAAAGCTCAGGTCGAGACCGGGCCTTT
GTCCGGCGCTCCCTTGGAGCCTACCTAGACTCAGCCGGCTCTCCACGCTTTGCCTGACCCTGCTTGCTCA
ACTCTACGTCTTTGTTTCGTTTTCTGTTCTGCGCCGTTACAGATCCAAGCTGTGACCGGCGCCTACGCTA
GCGCTACCGGTCGCCACCATGGTTTCTGTGATCAAGCCCGAAATGAAGATGAGGTACTACATGGACGGCA
GCGTCAATGGACATGAGTTTACGATCGAAGGGGAGGGCACCGGCCGACCCTACGAGGGCCACCAGGAGAT
GACCCTGAGGGTGACGATGGCAGAGGGCGGTCCCATGCCCTTCGCCTTCGACCTGGTAAGCCACGTGTTC
TGCTACGGCCACCGAGTGTTCACAAAATACCCGGAGGAGATCCCAGACTACTTCAAGCAGGCCTTTCCCG
AGGGGCTGAGCTGGGAGAGGAGCCTGGAATTTGAGGACGGTGGCAGTGCTAGCGTTAGCGCCCACATCAG
TCTGAGGGGCAACACCTTTTACCACAAGAGCAAGTTCACTGGCGTTAACTTCCCAGCGGACGGCCCCATC
ATGCAGAACCAGAGCGTGGACTGGGAGCCCAGCACCGAGAAGATCACCGCCAGCGACGGCGTGCTGAAGG
GCGACGTGACCATGTACCTGAAGCTGGAAGGAGGTGGCAACCATAAGTGCCAGATGAAGACCACCTACAA
GGCCGCCAAGGAGATTCTGGAGATGCCGGGAGACCACTATATTGGACACAGGCTGGTCCGAAAGACTGAA
GGTAACATCACCGAACAGGTGGAAGACGCCGTGGCCCACTACAGCTAGGCTCGAGACCTGGAAAAACATG
GAGCAATCACAAGTAGCAATACAGCAGCTACCAATGCTGCTTGTGCCTGGCTAGAAGCACAAGAGGAGGA
GGAGGTGGGTTTTCCAGTCACACCTCAGGTACCTTTAAGACCAATGACTTACAAGGCAGCTGTAGATCTT
AGCCACTTTTTAAAAGAAAAGGGGGGACTGGAAGGGCTAATTCACTCCCAACGAAGACAAGATATCCTTG
ATCTGTGGATCTACCACACACAAGGCTACTTCCCTGATTGGCAGAACTACACACCAGGGCCAGGGGTCAG
ATATCCACTGACCTTTGGATGGTGCTACAAGCTAGTACCAGTTGAGCCAGATAAGGTAGAAGAGGCCAAT
AAAGGAGAGAACACCAGCTTGTTACACCCTGTGAGCCTGCATGGAATGGATGACCCTGAGAGAGAAGTGT
TAGAGTGGAGGTTTGACAGCCGCCTAGCATTTCATCACGTGGCCCGAGAGCTGCATCCGGAGTACTTCAA
GAACTGCTGACATCGAGCTTGCTACAAGGGACTTTCCGCTGGGGACTTTCCAGGGAGGCGTGGCCTGGGC
GGGACTGGGGAGTGGCGAGCCCTCAGATGCTGCATATAAGCAGCTGCTTTTTGCCTGTACTGGGTCTCTC
TGGTTAGACCAGATTTGAGCCTGGGAGCTCTCTGGCTAACTAGGGAACCCACTGCTTAAGCCTCAATAAA
GCTTGCCTTGAGTGCTTCAAGTAGTGTGTGCCCGTCTGTTGTGTGACTCTGGTAACTAGAGATCCCTCAG
ACCCTTTTAGTCAGTGTGGATGATAAGCTGTCAAACATGAGAATTAATTCTTGAAGACGAAAGGGCCTCG
TGATACGCCTATTTTTATAGGTTAATGTCATGATAATAATGGTTTCTTAGACGTCAGGTGGCACTTTTCG
GGGAAATGTGCGCGGAACCCCTATTTGTTTATTTTTCTAAATACATTCAAATATGTATCCGCTCATGAGA
CAATAACCCTGATAAATGCTTCAATAATATTGAAAAAGGAAGAGTATGAGTATTCAACATTTCCGTGTCG
CCCTTATTCCCTTTTTTGCGGCATTTTGCCTTCCTGTTTTTGCTCACCCAGAAACGCTGGTGAAAGTAAA
AGATGCTGAAGATCAGTTGGGTGCACGAGTGGGTTACATCGAACTGGATCTCAACAGCGGTAAGATCCTT
GAGAGTTTTCGCCCCGAAGAACGTTTTCCAATGATGAGCACTTTTAAAGTTCTGCTATGTGGCGCGGTAT
TATCCCGTGTTGACGCCGGGCAAGAGCAACTCGGTCGCCGCATACACTATTCTCAGAATGACTTGGTTGA
GTACTCACCAGTCACAGAAAAGCATCTTACGGATGGCATGACAGTAAGAGAATTATGCAGTGCTGCCATA
ACCATGAGTGATAACACTGCGGCCAACTTACTTCTGACAACGATCGGAGGACCGAAGGAGCTAACCGCTT
TTTTGCACAACATGGGGGATCATGTAACTCGCCTTGATCGTTGGGAACCGGAGCTGAATGAAGCCATACC
AAACGACGAGCGTGACACCACGATGCCTGTAGCAATGGCAACAACGTTGCGCAAACTATTAACTGGCGAA
CTACTTACTCTAGCTTCCCGGCAACAATTAATAGACTGGATGGAGGCGGATAAAGTTGCAGGACCACTTC
TGCGCTCGGCCCTTCCGGCTGGCTGGTTTATTGCTGATAAATCTGGAGCCGGTGAGCGTGGGTCTCGCGG
TATCATTGCAGCACTGGGGCCAGATGGTAAGCCCTCCCGTATCGTAGTTATCTACACGACGGGGAGTCAG
GCAACTATGGATGAACGAAATAGACAGATCGCTGAGATAGGTGCCTCACTGATTAAGCATTGGTAACTGT
CAGACCAAGTTTACTCATATATACTTTAGATTGATTTAAAACTTCATTTTTAATTTAAAAGGATCTAGGT
GAAGATCCTTTTTGATAATCTCATGACCAAAATCCCTTAACGTGAGTTTTCGTTCCACTGAGCGTCAGAC
CCCGTAGAAAAGATCAAAGGATCTTCTTGAGATCCTTTTTTTCTGCGCGTAATCTGCTGCTTGCAAACAA
AAAAACCACCGCTACCAGCGGTGGTTTGTTTGCCGGATCAAGAGCTACCAACTCTTTTTCCGAAGGTAAC
TGGCTTCAGCAGAGCGCAGATACCAAATACTGTTCTTCTAGTGTAGCCGTAGTTAGGCCACCACTTCAAG
AACTCTGTAGCACCGCCTACATACCTCGCTCTGCTAATCCTGTTACCAGTGGCTGCTGCCAGTGGCGATA
AGTCGTGTCTTACCGGGTTGGACTCAAGACGATAGTTACCGGATAAGGCGCAGCGGTCGGGCTGAACGGG
GGGTTCGTGCACACAGCCCAGCTTGGAGCGAACGACCTACACCGAACTGAGATACCTACAGCGTGAGCTA
TGAGAAAGCGCCACGCTTCCCGAAGGGAGAAAGGCGGACAGGTATCCGGTAAGCGGCAGGGTCGGAACAG
GAGAGCGCACGAGGGAGCTTCCAGGGGGAAACGCCTGGTATCTTTATAGTCCTGTCGGGTTTCGCCACCT
CTGACTTGAGCGTCGATTTTTGTGATGCTCGTCAGGGGGGCGGAGCCTATGGAAAAACGCCAGCAACGCG
GCCTTTTTACGGTTCCTGGCCTTTTGCTGGCCTTTTGCTCACATGTTCTTTCCTGCGTTATCCCC
