>Addgene plasmid #112234 | HIVGKO | depositor partial sequence | sequence record 211447 | HIV LAI sequence fully sequenced but  not what s in between the 2 HIV LTRs
TCTAGAACTAGTGGATCTTAGCCACTTTTTAAAAGAAAAGGGGGGACTGGAAGGGCTAATTCACTCCCAA
CGAAGACAAGATATCCTTGATCTGTGGATCTACCACACACAAGGCTACTTCCCTGATTGGCAGAACTACA
CACCAGGGCCAGGGGTCAGATATCCACTGACCTTTGGATGGTGCTACAAGCTAGTACCAGTTGAGCCAGA
TAAGGTAGAAGAGGCCAATAAAGGAGAGAACACCAGCTTGTTACACCCTGTGAGCCTGCATGGAATGGAT
GACCCTGAGAGAGAAGTGTTAGAGTGGAGGTTTGACAGCCGCCTAGCATTTCATCACGTGGCCCGAGAGC
TGCATCCGGAGTACTTCAAGAACTGCTGACATCGAGCTTGCTACAAGGGACTTTCCGCTGGGGACTTTCC
AGGGAGGCGTGGCCTGGGCGGGACTGGGGAGTGGCGAGCCCTCAGATGCTGCATATAAGCAGCTGCTTTT
TGCCTGTACTGGGTCTCTCTGGTTAGACCAGATTTGAGCCTGGGAGCTCTCTGGCTAACTAGGGAACCCA
CTGCTTAAGCCTCAATAAAGCTTGCCTTGAGTGCTTCAAGTAGTGTGTGCCCGTCTGTTGTGTGACTCTG
GTAACTAGAGATCCCTCAGACCCTTTTAGTCAGTGTGGAAAATCTCTAGCAGTGGCGCCCGAACAGGGAC
TTGAAAGCGAAAGGGAAACCAGAGGAGCTCTCTCGACGCAGGACTCGGCTTGCTGAAGCGCGCACGGCAA
GAGGCGAGGGGCGGCGACTGGTGAGTACGCCAAAAATTTTGACTAGCGGAGGCTAGAAGGAGAGAGATGG
GTGCGAGAGCGTCGGTATTAAGCGGGGGAGAATTAGATAAATGGGAAAAAATTCGGTTAAGGCCAGGGGG
AAAGAAACAATATAAACTAAAACATATAGTATGGGCAAGCAGGGAGCTAGAACGATTCGCAGTTAATCCT
GGCCTTTTAGAGACATCAGAAGGCTGTAGACAAATACTGGGACAGCTACAACCATCCCTTCAGACAGGAT
CAGAAGAACTTAGATCATTATATAATACAATAGCAGTCCTCTATTGTGTGCATCAAAGGATAGATGTAAA
AGACACCAAGGAAGCCTTAGATAAGATAGAGGAAGAGCAAAACAAAAGTAAGAAAAAAGCACAGCAAGCA
GCAGCTGACACAGGACACAGCAGCCAGGTCAGCCAAAATTACCCTATAGTGCAGAACATCCAGGGGCAAA
TGGTACATCAGGCCATATCACCTAGAACTTTAAATGCATGGGTAAAAGTAGTAGAAGAGAAGGCTTTCAG
CCCAGAAGTGATACCCATGTTTTCAGCATTATCAGAAGGAGCCACCCCACAAGATTTAAACACCATGCTA
AACACAGTGGGGGGACATCAAGCAGCCATGCAAATGTTAAAAGAGACCATCAATGAGGAAGCTGCAGAAT
GGGATAGAGTGCATCCAGTGCATGCAGGGCCTATTGCACCAGGCCAGATGAGAGAACCAAGGGGAAGTGA
CATAGCAGGAACTACTAGTACCCTTCAGGAACAAATAGGATGGATGACACATAATCCACCTATCCCAGTA
GGAGAAATCTATAAAAGATGGATAATCCTGGGATTAAATAAAATAGTAAGAATGTATAGCCCT
[222 nt withheld, positions 1674-1895]
GGGGGACCCGGCCATAAAGCAAGAGTTTTGGCTGAAGCAATGAGCCAAGTAACAAATCCAGCTACCATAA
TGATACAGAAAGGCAATTTTAGGAACCAAAGAAAGACTGTTAAGTGTTTCAATTGTGGCAAAGAAGGGCA
CATAGCCAAAAATTGCAGGGCCCCTAGGAAAAAGGGCTGTTGGAAATGTGGAAAGGAAGGACACCAAATG
AAAGATTGTACTGAGAGACAGGCTAATTTTTTAGGGAAGATCTGGCCTTCCTACAAGGGAAGGCCAGGGA
ATTTTCTTCAGAGCAGACCAGAGCCAACAGCCCCACCATTTCTTCAGAGCAGACCAGAGCCAACAGCCCC
ACCAGAAGAGAGCTTCAGGTCTGGGGTAGAGACAACAACTCCCTCTCAGAAGCAGGAGCCGATAGACAAG
GAACTGTATCCTTTAACTTC
[297 nt withheld, positions 2336-2632]
CCCATTAGTCCTATTGAAACTGTACCAGTAAAATTAAAGCCAGGAATGGATGGCCCAAAAGTTAAACAAT
GGCCATTGACAGAAGAAAAAATAAAAGCATTAGTAGAAATTTGTACAGAAATGGAAAAGGAAGGGAAAAT
TTCAAAAATTGGGCCTGAAAATCCATACAATACTCCAGTATTTGCCATAAAGAAAAAAGACAGTACTAAA
TGGAGAAAATTAGTAGATTTCAGAGAACTTAATAAGAGAACTCAAGACTTCTGGGAAGTTCAATTAGGAA
TACCACATCCCGCAGGGTTAAAAAAGAAAAAATCAGTAACAGTACTGGATGTGGGTGATGCATATTTTTC
AGTTCCCTTAGATGAAGACTTCAGGAAGTATACTGCATTTACCATACCTAGTATAAACAATGAGACACCA
GGGATTAGATATCAGTACAATGTGCTTCCACAGGGATGGAAAGGATCACCAGCAATATTCCAAAGTAGCA
TGACAAAAATCTTAGAGCCTTTTAGAAAACAAAATCCAGACATAGTTATCTATCAATACATGGATGATTT
GTATGTAGGATCTGACTTAGAAATAGGGCAGCATAGAACAAAAATAGAGGAGCTGAGACAACATCTGTTG
AGGTGGGGACTTACCACACCAGACAAAAAACATCAGAAAGAACCTCCATTCCTTTGGATGGGTTATGAAC
TCCATCCTGATAAATGGACAGTACAGCCTATAGTGCTGCCAGAAAAAGACAGCTGGACTGTCAATGACAT
ACAGAAGTTAGTGGGAAAATTGAATTGGGCAAGTCAGATTTACCCAGGGATTAAAGTAAGGCAATTATGT
AAACTCCTTAGAGGAACCAAAGCACTAACAGAAGTAATACCACTAACAGAAGAAGCAGAGCTAGAACTGG
CAGAAAACAGAGAGATTCTAAAAGAACCAGTACATGGAGTGTATTATGACCCATCAAAAGACTTAATAGC
AGAAATACAGAAGCAGGGGCAAGGCCAATGGACATATCAAATTTATCAAGAGCCATTTAAAAATCTGAAA
ACAGGAAAATATGCAAGAACGAGGGGTGCCCACACTAATGATGTAAAACAATTAACAGAGGCAGTGCAAA
AAATAACCACAGAAAGCATAGTAATATGGGGAAAGACTCCTAAATTTAAACTACCCATACAAAAGGAAAC
ATGGGAAACATGGTGGACAGAGTATTGGCAAGCCACCTGGATTCCTGAGTGGGAGTTTGTCAATACCCCT
CCTTTAGTGAAATTATGGTACCAGTTAGAGAAAGAACCCATAGTAGGAGCAGAAACGTTCTATGTAGATG
GGGCAGCTAGCAGGGAGACTAAATTAGGAAAAGCAGGATATGTTACTAATAGAGGAAGACAAAAAGTTGT
CACCCTAACTGACACAACAAATCAGAAGACTGAGTTACAAGCAATTCATCTAGCTTTGCAGGATTCGGGA
TTAGAAGTAAATATAGTAACAGACTCACAATATGCATTAGGAATCATTCAAGCACAACCAGATAAAAGTG
AATCAGAGTTAGTCAATCAAATAATAGAGCAGTTAATAAAAAAGGAAAAGGTCTATCTGGCATGGGTACC
AGCACACAAAGGAATTGGAGGAAATGAACAAGTAGATAAATTAGTCAGTGCTGGAATCAGGAAAGTACTA
TTTTTAGATGGAATAGATAAGGCCCAAGATGAACATGAGAAATATCACAGTAATTGGAGAGCAATGGCTA
GTGATTTTAACCTGCCACCTGTAGTAGCAAAAGAAATAGTAGCCAGCTGTGATAAATGTCAGCTAAAAGG
AGAAGCCATGCATGGACAAGTAGACTGTAGTCCAGGAATATGGCAACTAGATTGTACACATTTAGAAGGA
AAAGTTATCCTGGTAGCAGTTCATGTAGCCAGTGGATATATAGAAGCAGAAGTTATTCCAGCAGAAACAG
GGCAGGAAACAGCATACTTTCTTTTAAAATTAGCAGGAAGATGGCCAGTAAAAACAATACATACAGACAA
TGGCAGCAATTTCACCAGTACTACGGTTAAGGCCGCCTGTTGGTGGGCGGGAATCAAGCAGGAATTTGGA
ATTCCCTACAATCCCCAAAGTCAAGGAGTAGTAGAATCTATGAATAAAGAATTAAAGAAAATTATAGGCC
AGGTAAGAGATCAGGCTGAACATCTTAAGACAGCAGTACAAATGGCAGTATTCATCCACAATTTTAAAAG
AAAAGGGGGGATTGGGGGGTACAGTGCAGGGGAAAGAATAGTAGACATAATAGCAACAGACATACAAACT
AAAGAATTACAAAAACAAATTACAAAAATTCAAAATTTTCGGGTTTATTACAGGGACAGCAGAGATCCAC
TTTGGAAAGGACCAGCAAAGCTCCTCTGGAAAGGTGAAGGGGCAGTAGTAATACAAGATAATAGTGACAT
AAAAGTAGTGCCAAGAAGAAAAGCAAAGATCATTAGGGATTATGGAAAACAGATGGCAGGTGATGATTGT
GTGGCAAGTAGACAGGATGAGGATTAGAACATGGAAAAGTTTAGTAAAACACCATATGTATGTTTCAGGG
AAAGCTAGGGGATGGTTTTATAGACATCACTATGAAAGCCCTCATCCAAGAATAAGTTCAGAAGTACACA
TCCCACTAGGGGATGCTAGATTGGTAATAACAACATATTGGGGTCTGCATACAGGAGAAAGAGACTGGCA
TCTGGGTCAGGGAGTCTCCATAGAATGGAGGAAAAAGAGATATAGCACACAAGTAGACCCTGAACTAGCA
GACCAACTAATTCATCTGTATTACTTTGACTGTTTTTCAGACTCTGCTATAAGAAAGGCCTTATTAGGAC
ATATAGTTAGCCCTAGGTGTGAATATCAAGCAGGACATAACAAGGTAGGATCTCTACAATACTTGGCACT
AGCAGCATTAATAACACCAAAAAAGATAAAGCCACCTTTGCCTAGTGTTACGAAACTGACAGAGGATAGA
TGGAACAAGCCCCAGAAGACCAAGGGCCACAGAGGGAGCCACACAATGAATGGACACTAGAGCTTTTAGA
GGAGCTTAAGAATGAAGCTGTTAGACATTTTCCTAGGATTTGGCTCCATGGCTTAGGGCAACATATCTAT
GAAACTTATGGGGATACTTGGGCAGGAGTGGAAGCCATAATAAGAATTCTGCAACAACTGCTGTTTATCC
ATTTCAGAATTGGGTGTCGACATAGCAGAATAGGCGTTACTCAACAGAGGAGAGCAAGAAATGGAGCCAG
TAGATCCTAGACTAGAGCCCTGGAAGCATCCAGGAAGTCAGCCTAAAACTGCTTGTACCACTTGCTATTG
TAAAAAGTGTTGCTTTCATTGCCAAGTTTGTTTCACAACAAAAGCCTTAGGCATCTCCTATGGCAGGAAG
AAGCGGAGACAGCGACGAAGACCTCCTCAAGGCAGTCAGACTCATCAAGTTTCTCTATCAAAGCAGTAAG
TAGTACATGTAATGCAACCTATACAAATAGCAATAGCAGCATTAGTAGTAGCAATAATAATAGCAATAGT
TGTGTGGTCCATAGTAATCATAGAATATAGGAAAATATTAAGACAAAGAAAAATAGACAGGTTAATTGAT
AGACTAATAGAAAGAGCAGAAGACAGTGGCAATGAGAGTGAAGGAGAAATATCAGCACTTGTGGAGATGG
GGGTGGAAATGGGGCACCATGCTCCTTGGGATATTGATGATCTGTAGTGCTACAGAAAAATTGTGGGTCA
CAGTCTATTATGGGGTACCTGTGTGGAAGGAAGCAACCACCACTCTATTTTGTGCATCAGATGCTAAAGC
ATATGATACAGAGGTACATAATGTTTGGGCCACACATGCCTGTGTACCCACAGACCCCAACCCACAAGAA
GTAGTATTGGTAAATGTGACAGAAAATTTTAACATGTGGAAAAATGACATGGTAGAACAGATGCATGAGG
ATATAATCAGTTTATGGGATCAAAGCCTAAAGCCATGTGTAAAATTAACCCCACTCTGTGTTAGTTTAAA
GTGCACTGATTTGGGGAATGCTACTAATACCAATAGTAGTAATACCAATAGTAGTAGCGGGGAAATGATG
ATGGAGAAAGGAGAGATAAAAAACTGCTCTTTCAATATCAGCACAAGCATAAGAGGTAAGGTGCAGAAAG
AATATGCATTTTTTTATAAACTTGATATAATACCAATAGATAATGATACTACCAGCTATACGTTGACAAG
TTGTAACACCTCAGTCATTACACAGGCCTGTCCAAAGGTATCCTTTGAGCCAATTCCCATACATTATTGT
GCCCCGGCTGGTTTTGCGATTCTAAAATGTAATAATAAGACGTTCAATGGAACAGGACCATGTACAAATG
TCAGCACAGTACAATGTACACATGGAATTAGGCCAGTAGTATCAACTCAACTGCTGTTGAATGGCAGTCT
AGCAGAAGAAGAGGTAGTAATTAGATCTGCCAATTTCACAGACAATGCTAAAACCATAATAGTACAGCTG
AACCAATCTGTAGAAATTAATTGTACAAGACCCAACAACAATACAAGAAAAAGTATCCGTATCCAGAGGG
GACCAGGGAGAGCATTTGTTACAATAGGAAAAATAGGAAATATGAGACAAGCACATTGTAACATTAGTAG
AGCAAAATGGAATGCCACTTTAAAACAGATAGCTAGCAAATTAAGAGAACAATTTGGAAATAATAAAACA
ATAATCTTTAAGCAATCCTCAGGAGGGGACCCAGAAATTGTAACGCACAGTTTTAATTGTGGAGGGGAAT
TTTTCTACTGTAATTCAACACAACTGTTTAATAGTACTTGGTTTAATAGTACTTGGAGTACTGAAGGGTC
AAATAACACTGAAGGAAGTGACACAATCACACTCCCATGCAGAATAAAACAATTTATAAACATGTGGCAG
GAAGTAGGAAAAGCAATGTATGCCCCTCCCATCAGCGGACAAATTAGATGTTCATCAAATATTACAGGGC
TGCTATTAACAAGAGATGGTGGTAATAACAACAATGGGTCCGAGATCTTCAGACCTGGAGGAGGAGATAT
GAGGGACAATTGGAGAAGTGAATTATATAAATATAAAGTAGTAAAAATTGAACCATTAGGAGTAGCACCC
ACCAAGGCAAAGAGAAGAGTGGTGCAGAGAGAAAAAAGAGCAGTGGGAATAGGAGCTTTGTTCCTTGGGT
TCTTGGGAGCAGCAGGAAGCACTATGGGCGCAGCGTCAATGACGCTGACGGTACAGGCCAGACAATTATT
GTCTGGTATAGTGCAGCAGCAGAACAATTTGCTGAGGGCTATTGAGGCGCAACAGCATCTGTTGCAACTC
ACAGTCTGGGGCATCAAGCAGCTCCAGGCAAGAATCCTGGCTGTGGAAAGATACCTAAAGGATCAACAGC
TCCTGGGGATTTGGGGTTGCTCTGGAAAACTCATTTGCACCACTGCTGTGCCTTGGAATGCTAGTTGGAG
TAATAAATCTCTGGAACAGATTTGGAATAACATGACCTGGATGGAGTGGGACAGAGAAATTAACAATTAC
ACAAGCTTAATACATTCCTTAATTGAAGAATCGCAAAACCAGCAAGAAAAGAATGAACAAGAATTATTGG
AATTAGATAAATGGGCAAGTTTGTGGAATTGGTTTAACATAACAAATTGGCTGTGGTATATAAAAATATT
CATAATGATAGTAGGAGGCTTGGTAGGTTTAAGAATAGTTTTTGCTGTACTTTCTATAGTGAATAGAGTT
AGGCAGGGATATTCACCATTATCGTTTCAGACCCACCTCCCAACCCCGAGGGGACCCGACAGGCCCGAAG
GAATAGAAGAAGAAGGTGGAGAGAGAGACAGAGACAGATCCATTCGATTAGTGAACGGATCCTTGGCACT
TATCTGGGACGATCTGCGGAGCCTGTGCCTCTTCAGCTACCACCGCTTGAGAGACTTACTCTTGATTGTA
ACGAGGATTGTGGAACTTCTGGGACGCAGGGGGTGGGAAGCCCTCAAATATTGGTGGAATCTCCTACAAT
ATTGGAGTCAGGAGCTAAAGAATAGTGCTGTTAGCTTGCTCAATGCCACAGCCATAGCAGTAGCTGAGGG
GACAGATAGGGTTATAGAAGTAGTACAAGGAGCTTGTAGAGCTATTCGCCACATACCTAGAAGAATAAGA
CAGGGCTTGGAAAGGATTTTGCTATAAGCATGGTCTCCAAAGGGGAAGAGCTGTTCACCGGCGTGGTGCC
CATCCTGGTCGAGCTGGATGGGGATGTGAATGGGCATAAATTTAGCGTGTCCGGGGAAGGGGAAGGGGAT
GCCACCTACGGCAAGCTGACCCTGAAGTTCATCTGCACCACCGGCAAGCTCCCTGTCCCTTGGCCCACCC
TCGTGACCACCCTGACTTATGGCGTGCAGTGCTTCAGCCGCTACCCTGACCATATGAAACAGCACGATTT
CTTCAAGTCCGCCATGCCTGAGGGGTATGTGCAGGAACGGACTATCTTTTTCAAAGACGATGGGAATTAT
AAGACCCGGGCCGAAGTCAAGTTCGAGGGCGACACACTCGTGAACCGCATCGAACTCAAAGGGATTGATT
TTAAGGAGGATGGGAATATTCTGGGGCACAAACTGGAGTACAACTACAACAGCCACAACGTCTATATCAT
GGCCGACAAGCAGAAGAACGGCATTAAAGTGAACTTCAAGATCCGCCACAACATCGAAGATGGCAGCGTC
CAGCTCGCCGATCATTATCAACAGAACACCCCCATCGGCGACGGGCCTGTCCTCCTCCCTGATAACCACT
ACCTGAGCACCCAGTCCGCCCTGAGCAAAGACCCTAATGAAAAGCGCGATCACATGGTCCTGCTGGAGTT
CGTGACAGCTGCTGGCATCACTCTGGGGATGGATGAACTCTATAAATAAAGCGACCCTCGAGTACTAGGA
TCGATTAGGCGGCCGCGGATCTGCGATCGCTCCGGTGCCCGTCAGTGGGCAGAGCGCACATCGCCCACAG
TCCCCGAGAAGTTGGGGGGAGGGGTCGGCAATTGAACCGGTGCCTAGAGAAGGTGGCGCGGGGTAAACTG
GGAAAGTGATGTCGTGTACTGGCTCCGCCTTTTTCCCGAGGGTGGGGGAGAACCGTATATAAGTGCAGTA
GTCGCCGTGAACGTTCTTTTTCGCAACGGGTTTGCCGCCAGAACACAGCTGAAGCTTCGAGGGGCTCGCA
TCTCTCCTTCACGCGCCCGCCGCCCTACCTGAGGCCGCCATCCACGCCGGTTGAGTCGCGTTCTGCCGCC
TCCCGCCTGTGGTGCCTCCTGAACTGCGTCCGCCGTCTAGGTAAGTTTAAAGCTCAGGTCGAGACCGGGC
CTTTGTCCGGCGCTCCCTTGGAGCCTACCTAGACTCAGCCGGCTCTCCACGCTTTGCCTGACCCTGCTTG
CTCAACTCTACGTCTTTGTTTCGTTTTCTGTTCTGCGCCGTTACAGATCCAAGCTGTGACCGGCGCCTAC
GCTAGCGCTACCGGTCGCCACCATGGTTTCTGTGATCAAGCCCGAAATGAAGATGAGGTACTACATGGAC
GGCAGCGTCAATGGACATGAGTTTACGATCGAAGGGGAGGGCACCGGCCGACCCTACGAGGGCCACCAGG
AGATGACCCTGAGGGTGACGATGGCAGAGGGCGGTCCCATGCCCTTCGCCTTCGACCTGGTAAGCCACGT
GTTCTGCTACGGCCACCGAGTGTTCACAAAATACCCGGAGGAGATCCCAGACTACTTCAAGCAGGCCTTT
CCCGAGGGGCTGAGCTGGGAGAGGAGCCTGGAATTTGAGGACGGTGGCAGTGCTAGCGTTAGCGCCCACA
TCAGTCTGAGGGGCAACACCTTTTACCACAAGAGCAAGTTCACTGGCGTTAACTTCCCAGCGGACGGCCC
CATCATGCAGAACCAGAGCGTGGACTGGGAGCCCAGCACCGAGAAGATCACCGCCAGCGACGGCGTGCTG
AAGGGCGACGTGACCATGTACCTGAAGCTGGAAGGAGGTGGCAACCATAAGTGCCAGATGAAGACCACCT
ACAAGGCCGCCAAGGAGATTCTGGAGATGCCGGGAGACCACTATATTGGACACAGGCTGGTCCGAAAGAC
TGAAGGTAACATCACCGAACAGGTGGAAGACGCCGTGGCCCACTACAGCTAGGCTCGAGACCTGGAAAAA
CATGGAGCAATCACAAGTAGCAATACAGCAGCTACCAATGCTGCTTGTGCCTGGCTAGAAGCACAAGAGG
AGGAGGAGGTGGGTTTTCCAGTCACACCTCAGGTACCTTTAAGACCAATGACTTACAAGGCAGCTGTAGA
TCTTAGCCACTTTTTAAAAGAAAAGGGGGGACTGGAAGGGCTAATTCACTCCCAACGAAGACAAGATATC
CTTGATCTGTGGATCTACCACACACAAGGCTACTTCCCTGATTGGCAGAACTACACACCAGGGCCAGGGG
TCAGATATCCACTGACCTTTGGATGGTGCTACAAGCTAGTACCAGTTGAGCCAGATAAGGTAGAAGAGGC
CAATAAAGGAGAGAACACCAGCTTGTTACACCCTGTGAGCCTGCATGGAATGGATGACCCTGAGAGAGAA
GTGTTAGAGTGGAGGTTTGACAGCCGCCTAGCATTTCATCACGTGGCCCGAGAGCTGCATCCGGAGTACT
TCAAGAACTGCTGACTCGAGCTTGCTACAAGGGACTTTCCGCTGGGGACTTTCCAGGGAGGCGTGGCCTG
GGCGGGACTGGGGAGTGGCGAGCCCTCAGATGCTGCATATAAGCAGCTGCTTTTTGCCTGTACTGGGTCT
CTCTGGTTAGACCAGATTTGAGCCTGGGAGCTCTCTGGCTAACTAGGGAACCCACTGCTTAAGCCTCAAT
AAAGCTTGCCTTGAGTGCTTCAAGTAGTGTGTGCCCGTCTGTTGTGTGACTCTGGTAACTAGAGATCCCT
CAGACCCTTTTAGTCAGTGTGGAAAATCTCTAGCAGTGGCGATGAATTAATTCTTGAAGACGAAAGGGCC
TCGTGATACGCCTATTTTTATAGGTTAATGTCATGATAATAATGGTTTCTTAGACGTCAGGTGGCACTTT
TCGGGGAAATGTGCGCGGAACCCCTATTTGTTTATTTTTCTAAATACATTCAAATATGTATCCGCTCATG
AGACAATAACCCTGATAAATGCTTCAATAATATTGAAAAAGGAAGAGTATGAGTATTCAACATTTCCGTG
TCGCCCTTATTCCCTTTTTTGCGGCATTTTGCCTTCCTGTTTTTGCTCACCCAGAAACGCTGGTGAAAGT
AAAAGATGCTGAAGATCAGTTGGGTGCACGAGTGGGTTACATCGAACTGGATCTCAACAGCGGTAAGATC
CTTGAGAGTTTTCGCCCCGAAGAACGTTTTCCAATGATGAGCACTTTTAAAGTTCTGCTATGTGGCGCGG
TATTATCCCGTGTTGACGCCGGGCAAGAGCAACTCGGTCGCCGCATACACTATTCTCAGAATGACTTGGT
TGAGTACTCACCAGTCACAGAAAAGCATCTTACGGATGGCATGACAGTAAGAGAATTATGCAGTGCTGCC
ATAACCATGAGTGATAACACTGCGGCCAACTTACTTCTGACAACGATCGGAGGACCGAAGGAGCTAACCG
CTTTTTTGCACAACATGGGGGATCATGTAACTCGCCTTGATCGTTGGGAACCGGAGCTGAATGAAGCCAT
ACCAAACGACGAGCGTGACACCACGATGCCTGCAGCAATGGCAACAACGTTGCGCAAACTATTAACTGGC
GAACTACTTACTCTAGCTTCCCGGCAACAATTAATAGACTGGATGGAGGCGGATAAAGTTGCAGGACCAC
TTCTGCGCTCGGCCCTTCCGGCTGGCTGGTTTATTGCTGATAAATCTGGAGCCGGTGAGCGTGGGTCTCG
CGGTATCATTGCAGCACTGGGGCCAGATGGTAAGCCCTCCCGTATCGTAGTTATCTACACGACGGGGAGT
CAGGCAACTATGGATGAACGAAATAGACAGATCGCTGAGATAGGTGCCTCACTGATTAAGCATTGGTAAC
TGTCAGACCAAGTTTACTCATATATACTTTAGATTGATTTAAAACTTCATTTTTAATTTAAAAGGATCTA
GGTGAAGATCCTTTTTGATAATCTCATGACCAAAATCCCTTAACGTGAGTTTTCGTTCCACTGAGCGTCA
GACCCCGTAGAAAAGATCAAAGGATCTTCTTGAGATCCTTTTTTTCTGCGCGTAATCTGCTGCTTGCAAA
CAAAAAAACCACCGCTACCAGCGGTGGTTTGTTTGCCGGATCAAGAGCTACCAACTCTTTTTCCGAAGGT
AACTGGCTTCAGCAGAGCGCAGATACCAAATACTGTCCTTCTAGTGTAGCCGTAGTTAGGCCACCACTTC
AAGAACTCTGTAGCACCGCCTACATACCTCGCTCTGCTAATCCTGTTACCAGTGGCTGCTGCCAGTGGCG
ATAAGTCGTGTCTTACCGGGTTGGACTCAAGACGATAGTTACCGGATAAGGCGCAGCGGTCGGGCTGAAC
GGGGGGTTCGTGCACACAGCCCAGCTTGGAGCGAACGACCTACACCGAACTGAGATACCTACAGCGTGAG
CTATGAGAAAGCGCCACGCTTCCCGAAGGGAGAAAGGCGGACAGGTATCCGGTAAGCGGCAGGGTCGGAA
CAGGAGAGCGCACGAGGGAGCTTCCAGGGGGAAACGCCTGGTATCTTTATAGTCCTGTCGGGTTTCGCCA
CCTCTGACTTGAGCGTCGATTTTTGTGATGCTCGTCAGGGGGGCGGAGCCTATGGAAAAACGCCAGCAAC
GCGGCCTTTTTACGGTTCCTGGCCTTTTGCTGGCCTTTTGCTCACATGTTCTTTCCTGCGTTATCCGC
